Addgene plasmid #228035: pHAGE mCherry-Rab11A
Purpose: Mammalian lentiviral expression of mCherry-labeled Rab11.
Depositing lab: Wade Harper. Depositing organization: Harvard Medical School.
Backbone
  Vector backbone: pHAGE mCherry
  Vector type: Mammalian Expression, Lentiviral
Growth in bacteria
  Bacterial resistance: Ampicillin, 100 μg/mL
  Growth temperature: 30°C
  Growth strain: NEB Stable
  Copy number: High Copy
Gene/Insert
  Gene/Insert name: Rab11A
  Species: H. sapiens (human)
  Entrez Gene: RAB11A (a.k.a. YL8)
  Cloning method: Gateway Cloning
Terms and licenses: Academic/Nonprofit Terms; Industry Terms: Not Available to Industry
How to cite: pHAGE mCherry-Rab11A was a gift from Wade Harper (Addgene plasmid # 228035 ; http://n2t.net/addgene:228035 ; RRID:Addgene_228035)
