[The description below was written by a language model from this plasmid's Addgene catalogue record and pLannotate feature annotations shown in this document.]
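Description:
pHAGE mCherry-Rab11A is an HIV-1-derived, self-inactivating lentiviral vector built on the pHAGE mCherry backbone for expressing human RAB11A as a red fluorescent fusion protein in mammalian cells. In bacteria it replicates from a high-copy ColE1/pUC-type origin and is selected with ampicillin through the β-lactamase gene. The sequenced plasmid is about 9.1 kb. The viral portion contains a truncated 5' LTR, the Ψ packaging signal with an adjoining gag fragment, the Rev response element for Rev-dependent nuclear export of the genomic RNA, the cPPT/CTS element, and a ΔU3 3' LTR that disables LTR promoter activity after integration. Short nef, rev, lacI, SV40 and lac promoter/operator fragments annotated elsewhere appear to be backbone remnants rather than functional units.

The expression cassette is driven by the CMV immediate-early enhancer and promoter. mCherry lies upstream of the RAB11A coding sequence, which is flanked by attB1 and attB2 sites left by Gateway recombination. This layout places the fluorescent tag at the N-terminus of the GTPase. Downstream, an EMCV IRES allows translation of puromycin N-acetyltransferase from the same transcript, so transduced cells can be selected with puromycin. A WPRE before the 3' LTR enhances transcript stability and expression.

RAB11A is a small GTPase that regulates endocytic recycling. According to the record, the construct's purpose is lentiviral expression of mCherry-labeled Rab11, which would suit generating stable cell lines for visualising Rab11-positive compartments. The record does not describe specific experiments.
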