Features (pLannotate 1.2.2; 28 found; start..end, strand, type, name):
      1..589     +  rep_origin     ori: high-copy-number ColE1/pMB1/pBR322/pUC origin of replication
    772..826     +  CDS            lacI (fragment): lac repressor; lacI; The lac repressor binds to the lac operator to inhibit transcription in E. coli. This inhibition can be relieved by adding lactose or isopropyl-β-D-thiogalactopyranoside (IPTG).
    832..925     +  rep_origin     SV40 ori (fragment): SV40 origin of replication
    950..987     +  CDS            lacI (fragment): lac repressor; lacI; The lac repressor binds to the lac operator to inhibit transcription in E. coli. This inhibition can be relieved by adding lactose or isopropyl-β-D-thiogalactopyranoside (IPTG).
   1000..1021    +  protein_bind   CAP binding site: CAP binding activates transcription in the presence of cAMP. E. coli catabolite activator protein
   1036..1066    +  promoter       lac promoter: promoter for the E. coli lac operon
   1074..1090    +  protein_bind   lac operator: The lac repressor binds to the lac operator to inhibit transcription in E. coli. This inhibition can be relieved by adding lactose or isopropyl-β-D-thiogalactopyranoside (IPTG). lac repressor encoded by lacI
   1124..1207    +  polyA_signal   SV40 poly(A) signal (fragment): SV40 polyadenylation signal
   1374..1703    +  CDS            nef (fragment): NEF_HV1BR - Experimental evidence at protein level: Swiss-Prot protein existence level 1. Extracellular Nef protein targets CD4(+) T-lymphocytes for apoptosis by interacting with CXCR4 surface receptors (PubMed:14990729). From Human immunodeficiency virus type 1 group M subtype B (isolate BRU/LAI) (HIV-1).
   1751..2008    +  LTR            5' LTR (truncated): truncated 5' long terminal repeat (LTR) from HIV-1
   2055..2180    +  misc_feature   HIV-1 Ψ: packaging signal of human immunodeficiency virus type 1
   2164..2502    +  CDS            HIV-1 gag (fragment): gag protein from human immunodeficiency virus 1; gag
   2677..2910    +  misc_feature   RRE: The Rev response element (RRE) of HIV-1 allows for Rev-dependent mRNA export from the nucleus to the cytoplasm.
   3287..3387    +  CDS            Rev (fragment): human immunodeficiency virus 1 (HIV-1) Rev protein; rev; enhances nuclear export of unspliced and incompletely spliced viral mRNAs
   3436..3553    +  misc_feature   cPPT/CTS: central polypurine tract and central termination sequence of HIV-1
   3605..3908    +  enhancer       CMV enhancer: human cytomegalovirus immediate early enhancer
   3909..4112    +  promoter       CMV promoter: human cytomegalovirus (CMV) immediate early promoter
   4215..4922    +  CDS            mCherry: mCherry is a basic (constitutively fluorescent) red fluorescent protein published in 2004, derived from Discosoma sp.. It is reported to be a very rapidly-maturing monomer with low acid sensitivity.
   4948..4965    +  protein_bind   attB1 (fragment): mutant version of attB; core recombination site for the Gateway® BP reaction BP Clonase™
   4971..5618    +  CDS            RAB11A: RB11A_HUMAN - Also known as RAB11. Experimental evidence at protein level: Swiss-Prot protein existence level 1. The small GTPases Rab are key regulators of intracellular membrane trafficking, from the formation of transport vesicles to their fusion with membranes. Rabs cycle between an inactive GDP-bound form and an active GTP-bound form that is able to recruit to membranes different set of downstream effectors directly responsible for vesicle formation, movement, tethering and fusion. The small Rab GTPase RAB11A regulates endocytic recycling. Acts as a major regulator of membrane delivery du
   5626..5643    -  protein_bind   attB2 (fragment): mutant version of attB; core recombination site for the Gateway® BP reaction BP Clonase™
   5762..6224    +  misc_feature   IRES: internal ribosome entry site (IRES) of the encephalomyocarditis virus (EMCV)
   6238..6837    +  CDS            PuroR: puromycin N-acetyltransferase; pac from Streptomyces alboniger; confers resistance to puromycin
   6854..7442    +  misc_feature   WPRE: woodchuck hepatitis virus posttranscriptional regulatory element
   7450..7515    +  CDS            nef (fragment): NEF_HV1Z2 - Experimental evidence at protein level: Swiss-Prot protein existence level 1. Extracellular Nef protein targets CD4(+) T-lymphocytes for apoptosis by interacting with CXCR4 surface receptors. From Human immunodeficiency virus type 1 group M subtype D (isolate Z2/CDC-Z34) (HIV-1).
   7517..7750    +  LTR            3' LTR (ΔU3): self-inactivating 3' long terminal repeat (LTR) from HIV-1
   7955..8059    +  promoter       AmpR promoter: bla
   8060..8920    +  CDS            AmpR: β-lactamase; bla; confers resistance to ampicillin, carbenicillin, and related antibiotics
>Addgene plasmid #228035 | pHAGE mCherry-Rab11A | addgene full sequence | sequence record 450376 | Addgene NGS Result
TTGAGATCCTTTTTTTCTGCGCGTAATCTGCTGCTTGCAAACAAAAAAACCACCGCTACCAGCGGTGGTT
TGTTTGCCGGATCAAGAGCTACCAACTCTTTTTCCGAAGGTAACTGGCTTCAGCAGAGCGCAGATACCAA
ATACTGTTCTTCTAGTGTAGCCGTAGTTAGGCCACCACTTCAAGAACTCTGTAGCACCGCCTACATACCT
CGCTCTGCTAATCCTGTTACCAGTGGCTGCTGCCAGTGGCGATAAGTCGTGTCTTACCGGGTTGGACTCA
AGACGATAGTTACCGGATAAGGCGCAGCGGTCGGGCTGAACGGGGGGTTCGTGCACACAGCCCAGCTTGG
AGCGAACGACCTACACCGAACTGAGATACCTACAGCGTGAGCTATGAGAAAGCGCCACGCTTCCCGAAGG
GAGAAAGGCGGACAGGTATCCGGTAAGCGGCAGGGTCGGAACAGGAGAGCGCACGAGGGAGCTTCCAGGG
GGAAACGCCTGGTATCTTTATAGTCCTGTCGGGTTTCGCCACCTCTGACTTGAGCGTCGATTTTTGTGAT
GCTCGTCAGGGGGGCGGAGCCTATGGAAAAACGCCAGCAACGCGGCCTTTTTACGGTTCCTGGCCTTTTG
CTGGCCTTTTGCTCACATGTTCTTTCCTGCGTTATCCCCTGATTCTGTGGATAACCGTATTACCGCCTTT
GAGTGAGCTGATACCGCTCGCCGCAGCCGAACGACCGAGCGCAGCGAGTCAGTGAGCGAGGAAGCGGAAG
AGCGCCCAATACGCAAACCGCCTCTCCCCGCGCGTTGGCCGATTCATTAATGCAGCAAGCTCATGGCTGA
CTAATTTTTTTTATTTATGCAGAGGCCGAGGCCGCCTCGGCCTCTGAGCTATTCCAGAAGTAGTGAGGAG
GCTTTTTTGGAGGCCTAGGCTTTTGCAAAAAGCTCCCCGTGGCACGACAGGTTTCCCGACTGGAAAGCGG
GCAGTGAGCGCAACGCAATTAATGTGAGTTAGCTCACTCATTAGGCACCCCAGGCTTTACACTTTATGCT
TCCGGCTCGTATGTTGTGTGGAATTGTGAGCGGATAACAATTTCACACAGGAAACAGCTATGACATGATT
ACGAATTTCACAAATAAAGCATTTTTTTCACTGCATTCTAGTTGTGGTTTGTCCAAACTCATCAATGTAT
CTTATCATGTCTGGATCAACTGGATAACTCAAGCTAACCAAAATCATCCCAAACTTCCCACCCCATACCC
TATTACCACTGCCAATTACCTGTGGTTTCATTTACTCTAAACCTGTGATTCCTCTGAATTATTTTCATTT
TAAAGAAATTGTATTTGTTAAATATGTACTACAAACTTAGTAGTTGGAAGGGCTAATTCACTCCCAAAGA
AGACAAGATATCCTTGATCTGTGGATCTACCACACACAAGGCTACTTCCCTGATTAGCAGAACTACACAC
CAGGGCCAGGGGTCAGATATCCACTGACCTTTGGATGGTGCTACAAGCTAGTACCAGTTGAGCCAGATAA
GGTAGAAGAGGCCAATAAAGGAGAGAACACCAGCTTGTTACACCCTGTGAGCCTGCATGGGATGGATGAC
CCGGAGAGAGAAGTGTTAGAGTGTAGGTTTGACAGCCGCCTAGCATTTCATCACGTGGCCCGAGAGCTGC
ATCCGGAGTACTTCAAGAACTGCTGATATCGAGCTTGCTACAAGGGACTTTCCGCTGGGGACTTTCCAGG
GAGGCGTGGCCTGGGCGGGACTGGGGAGTGGCGAGCCCTCAGATCCTGCATATAAGCAGCTGCTTTTTGC
CTGTACTGGGTCTCTCTGGTTAGACCAGATCTGAGCCTGGGAGCTCTCTGGCTAACTAGGGAACCCACTG
CTTAAGCCTCAATAAAGCTTGCCTTGAGTGCTTCAAGTAGTGTGTGCCCGTCTGTTGTGTGACTCTGGTA
ACTAGAGATCCCTCAGACCCTTTTAGTCAGTGTGGAAAATCTCTAGCAGTGGCGCCCGAACAGGGACTTG
AAAGCGAAAGGGAAACCAGAGGAGCTCTCTCGACGCAGGACTCGGCTTGCTGAAGCGCGCACGGCAAGAG
GCGAGGGGCGGCGACTGGTGAGTACGCCAAAAATTTTGACTAGCGGAGGCTAGAAGGAGAGAGATGGGTG
CGAGAGCGTCAGTATTAAGCGGGGGAGAATTAGATCGCGATGGGAAAAAATTCGGTTAAGGCCAGGGGGA
AAGAAAAAATATAAATTAAAACATATAGTATGGGCAAGCAGGGAGCTAGAACGATTCGCAGTTAATCCTG
GCCTGTTAGAAACATCAGAAGGCTGTAGACAAATACTGGGACAGCTACAACCATCCCTTCAGACAGGATC
AGAAGAACTTAGATCATTATATAATACAGTAGCAACCCTCTATTGTGTGCATCAAAGGATAGAGATAAAA
GACACCAAGGAAGCTTTAGACAAGATAGAGGAAGAGCAAAACAAAAGTAAGACCACCGCACAGCAAGCGG
CCGGCCGCTGATCTTCAGACCTGGAGGAGGAGATATGAGGGACAATTGGAGAAGTGAATTATATAAATAT
AAAGTAGTAAAAATTGAACCATTAGGAGTAGCACCCACCAAGGCAAAGAGAAGAGTGGTGCAGAGAGAAA
AAAGAGCAGTGGGAATAGGAGCTTTGTTCCTTGGGTTCTTGGGAGCAGCAGGAAGCACTATGGGCGCAGC
GTCAATGACGCTGACGGTACAGGCCAGACAATTATTGTCTGGTATAGTGCAGCAGCAGAACAATTTGCTG
AGGGCTATTGAGGCGCAACAGCATCTGTTGCAACTCACAGTCTGGGGCATCAAGCAGCTCCAGGCAAGAA
TCCTGGCTGTGGAAAGATACCTAAAGGATCAACAGCTCCTGGGGATTTGGGGTTGCTCTGGAAAACTCAT
TTGCACCACTGCTGTGCCTTGGAATGCTAGTTGGAGTAATAAATCTCTGGAACAGATTTGGAATCACACG
ACCTGGATGGAGTGGGACAGAGAAATTAACAATTACACAAGCTTAATACACTCCTTAATTGAAGAATCGC
AAAACCAGCAAGAAAAGAATGAACAAGAATTATTGGAATTAGATAAATGGGCAAGTTTGTGGAATTGGTT
TAACATAACAAATTGGCTGTGGTATATAAAATTATTCATAATGATAGTAGGAGGCTTGGTAGGTTTAAGA
ATAGTTTTTGCTGTACTTTCTATAGTGAATAGAGTTAGGCAGGGATATTCACCATTATCGTTTCAGACCC
ACCTCCCAACCCCGAGGGGACCCGACAGGCCCGAAGGAATAGAAGAAGAAGGTGGAGAGAGAGACAGAGA
CAGATCCATTCGATTAGTGAACGGATCTCGACGGTATCGCCGAATTAATTCACAAATGGCAGTATTCATC
CACAATTTTAAAAGAAAAGGGGGGATTGGGGGGTACAGTGCAGGGGAAAGAATAGTAGACATAATAGCAA
CAGACATACAAACTAAAGAATTACAAAAACAAATTACAAAAATTCAAAATTTTCGGGTTTATTACAGGGA
CAGCAGAGATCCAGTTTGGACTAGTGGAGTTCCGCGTTACATAACTTACGGTAAATGGCCCGCCTGGCTG
ACCGCCCAACGACCCCCGCCCATTGACGTCAATAATGACGTATGTTCCCATAGTAACGCCAATAGGGACT
TTCCATTGACGTCAATGGGTGGAGTATTTACGGTAAACTGCCCACTTGGCAGTACATCAAGTGTATCATA
TGCCAAGTACGCCCCCTATTGACGTCAATGACGGTAAATGGCCCGCCTGGCATTATGCCCAGTACATGAC
CTTATGGGACTTTCCTACTTGGCAGTACATCTACGTATTAGTCATCGCTATTACCATGGTGATGCGGTTT
TGGCAGTACATCAATGGGCGTGGATAGCGGTTTGACTCACGGGGATTTCCAAGTCTCCACCCCATTGACG
TCAATGGGAGTTTGTTTTGGCACCAAAATCAACGGGACTTTCCAAAATGTCGTAACAACTCCGCCCCATT
GACGCAAATGGGCGGTAGGCGTGTACGGTGGGAGGTCTATATAAGCAGAGCTCGTTTAGTGAACCGTCAG
ATCGCCTGGAGACGCCATCCACGCTGTTTTGACCTCCATAGAAGACACCGGCGGCCGCAGATCTCTCGAG
GTTGATCTGCTAGCATGGTGAGCAAGGGCGAGGAGGATAACATGGCCATCATCAAGGAGTTCATGCGCTT
CAAGGTGCACATGGAGGGCTCCGTGAACGGCCACGAGTTCGAGATCGAGGGCGAGGGCGAGGGCCGCCCC
TACGAGGGCACCCAGACCGCCAAGCTGAAGGTGACCAAGGGTGGCCCCCTGCCCTTCGCCTGGGACATCC
TGTCCCCTCAGTTCATGTACGGCTCCAAGGCCTACGTGAAGCACCCCGCCGACATCCCCGACTACTTGAA
GCTGTCCTTCCCCGAGGGCTTCAAGTGGGAGCGCGTGATGAACTTCGAGGACGGCGGCGTGGTGACCGTG
ACCCAGGACTCCTCCCTGCAGGACGGCGAGTTCATCTACAAGGTGAAGCTGCGCGGCACCAACTTCCCCT
CCGACGGCCCCGTAATGCAGAAGAAGACCATGGGCTGGGAGGCCTCCTCCGAGCGGATGTACCCCGAGGA
CGGCGCCCTGAAGGGCGAGATCAAGCAGAGGCTGAAGCTGAAGGACGGCGGCCACTACGACGCTGAGGTC
AAGACCACCTACAAGGCCAAGAAGCCCGTGCAGCTGCCCGGCGCCTACAACGTCAACATCAAGTTGGACA
TCACCTCCCACAACGAGGACTACACCATCGTGGAACAGTACGAACGCGCCGAGGGCCGCCACTCCACCGG
CGGCATGGACGAGCTGTACAAGGCATGCAGCGCTAGTGCTTATCAAACAAGTTTGTACAAAAAAGTTGGC
ATGGGCACCCGCGACGACGAGTACGACTACCTCTTTAAAGTTGTCCTTATTGGAGATTCTGGTGTTGGAA
AGAGTAATCTCCTGTCTCGATTTACTCGAAATGAGTTTAATCTGGAAAGCAAGAGCACCATTGGAGTAGA
GTTTGCAACAAGAAGCATCCAGGTTGATGGAAAAACAATAAAGGCACAGATATGGGACACAGCAGGGCAA
GAGCGATATCGAGCTATAACATCAGCATATTATCGTGGAGCTGTAGGTGCCTTATTGGTTTATGACATTG
CTAAACATCTCACATATGAAAATGTAGAGCGATGGCTGAAAGAACTGAGAGATCATGCTGATAGTAACAT
TGTTATCATGCTTGTGGGCAATAAGAGTGATCTACGTCATCTCAGGGCAGTTCCTACAGATGAAGCAAGA
GCTTTTGCAGAAAAGAATGGTTTGTCATTCATTGAAACTTCGGCCCTAGACTCTACAAATGTAGAAGCTG
CTTTTCAGACAATTTTAACAGAGATTTACCGCATTGTTTCTCAGAAGCAAATGTCAGACAGACGCGAAAA
TGACATGTCTCCAAGCAACAATGTGGTTCCTATTCATGTTCCACCAACCACTGAAAACAAGCCAAAGGTG
CAGTGCTGTCAGAACATCTAACCAACTTTCTTGTACAAAGTGGTTCGATAACGAATTCCGCCCCCCCCCC
CTAACGTTACTGGCCGAAGCCGCTTGGAATAAGGCCGGTGTGCGTTTGTCTATATGTTATTTTCCACCAT
ATTGCCGTCTTTTGGCAATGTGAGGGCCCGGAAACCTGGCCCTGTCTTCTTGACGAGCATTCCTAGGGGT
CTTTCCCCTCTCGCCAAAGGAATGCAAGGTCTGTTGAATGTCGTGAAGGAAGCAGTTCCTCTGGAAGCTT
CTTGAAGACAAACAACGTCTGTAGCGACCCTTTGCAGGCAGCGGAACCCCCCACCTGGCGACAGGTGCCT
CTGCGGCCAAAAGCCACGTGTATAAGATACACCTGCAAAGGCGGCACAACCCCAGTGCCACGTTGTGAGT
TGGATAGTTGTGGAAAGAGTCAAATGGCTCTCCTCAAGCGTATTCAACAAGGGGCTGAAGGATGCCCAGA
AGGTACCCCATTGTATGGGATCTGATCTGGGGCCTCGGTGCACATGCTTTACATGTGTTTAGTCGAGGTT
AAAAAAACGTCTAGGCCCCCCGAACCACGGGGACGTGGTTTTCCTTTGAAAAACACGATGATAATATGGC
CACAACCATGACCGAGTACAAGCCCACGGTGCGCCTCGCCACCCGCGACGACGTCCCCAGGGCCGTACGC
ACCCTCGCCGCCGCGTTCGCCGACTACCCCGCCACGCGCCACACCGTCGATCCGGACCGCCACATCGAGC
GGGTCACCGAGCTGCAAGAACTCTTCCTCACGCGCGTCGGGCTCGACATCGGCAAGGTGTGGGTCGCGGA
CGACGGCGCCGCGGTGGCGGTCTGGACCACGCCGGAGAGCGTCGAAGCGGGGGCGGTGTTCGCCGAGATC
GGCCCGCGCATGGCCGAGTTGAGCGGTTCCCGGCTGGCCGCGCAGCAACAGATGGAAGGCCTCCTGGCGC
CGCACCGGCCCAAGGAGCCCGCGTGGTTCCTGGCCACCGTCGGCGTCTCGCCCGACCACCAGGGCAAGGG
TCTGGGCAGCGCCGTCGTGCTCCCCGGAGTGGAGGCGGCCGAGCGCGCCGGGGTGCCCGCCTTCCTGGAG
ACCTCCGCGCCCCGCAACCTCCCCTTCTACGAGCGGCTCGGCTTCACCGTCACCGCCGACGTCGAGGTGC
CCGAAGGACCGCGCACCTGGTGCATGACCCGCAAGCCCGGTGCCTGATGCATCGATGGATCCTAATCAAC
CTCTGGATTACAAAATTTGTGAAAGATTGACTGGTATTCTTAACTATGTTGCTCCTTTTACGCTATGTGG
ATACGCTGCTTTAATGCCTTTGTATCATGCTATTGCTTCCCGTATGGCTTTCATTTTCTCCTCCTTGTAT
AAATCCTGGTTGCTGTCTCTTTATGAGGAGTTGTGGCCCGTTGTCAGGCAACGTGGCGTGGTGTGCACTG
TGTTTGCTGACGCAACCCCCACTGGTTGGGGCATTGCCACCACCTGTCAGCTCCTTTCCGGGACTTTCGC
TTTCCCCCTCCCTATTGCCACGGCGGAACTCATCGCCGCCTGCCTTGCCCGCTGCTGGACAGGGGCTCGG
CTGTTGGGCACTGACAATTCCGTGGTGTTGTCGGGGAAATCATCGTCCTTTCCTTGGCTGCTCGCCTGTG
TTGCCACCTGGATTCTGCGCGGGACGTCCTTCTGCTACGTCCCTTCGGCCCTCAATCCAGCGGACCTTCC
TTCCCGCGGCCTGCTGCCGGCTCTGCGGCCTCTTCCGCGTCTTCGCCTTCGCCCTCAGACGAGTCGGATC
TCCCTTTGGGCCGCCTCCCCGCCTGAGATCCTTTAAGACCAATGACTTACAAGGCAGCTGTAGATCTTAG
CCACTTTTTAAAAGAAAAGGGGGGACTGGAAGGGCTAATTCACTCCCAACGAAGACAAGATCTGCTTTTT
GCTTGTACTGGGTCTCTCTGGTTAGACCAGATCTGAGCCTGGGAGCTCTCTGGCTAACTAGGGAACCCAC
TGCTTAAGCCTCAATAAAGCTTGCCTTGAGTGCTTCAAGTAGTGTGTGCCCGTCTGTTGTGTGACTCTGG
TAACTAGAGATCCCTCAGACCCTTTTAGTCAGTGTGGAAAATCTCTAGCAGTAGTAGTTCATGTCATCTT
ATTATTCAGTATTTATAACTTGCAAAGAAATGAATATCAGAGAGTGAGAGGCCCGGGTTAATTAAGGAAA
GGGCTAGATCATTCTTGAAGACGAAAGGGCCTCGTGATACGCCTATTTTTATAGGTTAATGTCATGATAA
TAATGGTTTCTTAGACGTCAGGTGGCACTTTTCGGGGAAATGTGCGCGGAACCCCTATTTGTTTATTTTT
CTAAATACATTCAAATATGTATCCGCTCATGAGACAATAACCCTGATAAATGCTTCAATAATATTGAAAA
AGGAAGAGTATGAGTATTCAACATTTCCGTGTCGCCCTTATTCCCTTTTTTGCGGCATTTTGCCTTCCTG
TTTTTGCTCACCCAGAAACGCTGGTGAAAGTAAAAGATGCTGAAGATCAGTTGGGTGCACGAGTGGGTTA
CATCGAACTGGATCTCAACAGCGGTAAGATCCTTGAGAGTTTTCGCCCCGAAGAACGTTTTCCAATGATG
AGCACTTTTAAAGTTCTGCTATGTGGCGCGGTATTATCCCGTGTTGACGCCGGGCAAGAGCAACTCGGTC
GCCGCATACACTATTCTCAGAATGACTTGGTTGAGTACTCACCAGTCACAGAAAAGCATCTTACGGATGG
CATGACAGTAAGAGAATTATGCAGTGCTGCCATAACCATGAGTGATAACACTGCGGCCAACTTACTTCTG
ACAACGATCGGAGGACCGAAGGAGCTAACCGCTTTTTTGCACAACATGGGGGATCATGTAACTCGCCTTG
ATCGTTGGGAACCGGAGCTGAATGAAGCCATACCAAACGACGAGCGTGACACCACGATGCCTGTAGCAAT
GGCAACAACGTTGCGCAAACTATTAACTGGCGAACTACTTACTCTAGCTTCCCGGCAACAATTAATAGAC
TGGATGGAGGCGGATAAAGTTGCAGGACCACTTCTGCGCTCGGCCCTTCCGGCTGGCTGGTTTATTGCTG
ATAAATCTGGAGCCGGTGAGCGTGGGTCTCGCGGTATCATTGCAGCACTGGGGCCAGATGGTAAGCCCTC
CCGTATCGTAGTTATCTACACGACGGGGAGTCAGGCAACTATGGATGAACGAAATAGACAGATCGCTGAG
ATAGGTGCCTCACTGATTAAGCATTGGTAACTGTCAGACCAAGTTTACTCATATATACTTTAGATTGATT
TAAAACTTCATTTTTAATTTAAAAGGATCTAGGTGAAGATCCTTTTTGATAATCTCATGACCAAAATCCC
TTAACGTGAGTTTTCGTTCCACTGAGCGTCAGACCCCGTAGAAAAGATCAAAGGATCTTC
