>Addgene plasmid #228035 | pHAGE mCherry-Rab11A | depositor partial sequence | sequence record 447462 | Rab11A-STOP
ATGGGCACCCGCGACGACGAGTACGACTACCTCTTTAAAGTTGTCCTTATTGGAGATTCTGGTGTTGGAA
AGAGTAATCTCCTGTCTCGATTTACTCGAAATGAGTTTAATCTGGAAAGCAAGAGCACCATTGGAGTAGA
GTTTGCAACAAGAAGCATCCAGGTTGATGGAAAAACAATAAAGGCACAGATATGGGACACAGCAGGGCAA
GAGCGATATCGAGCTATAACATCAGCATATTATCGTGGAGCTGTAGGTGCCTTATTGGTTTATGACATTG
CTAAACATCTCACATATGAAAATGTAGAGCGATGGCTGAAAGAACTGAGAGATCATGCTGATAGTAACAT
TGTTATCATGCTTGTGGGCAATAAGAGTGATCTACGTCATCTCAGGGCAGTTCCTACAGATGAAGCAAGA
GCTTTTGCAGAAAAGAATGGTTTGTCATTCATTGAAACTTCGGCCCTAGACTCTACAAATGTAGAAGCTG
CTTTTCAGACAATTTTAACAGAGATTTACCGCATTGTTTCTCAGAAGCAAATGTCAGACAGACGCGAAAA
TGACATGTCTCCAAGCAACAATGTGGTTCCTATTCATGTTCCACCAACCACTGAAAACAAGCCAAAGGTG
CAGTGCTGTCAGAACATCTAA
